>Addgene plasmid #233473 | pMTKM01 | addgene full sequence | sequence record 467134 | Addgene NGS Result
TCAACATCTTTGGATAATATCAGAATGAGAAAGAACAGATACGCAGTACGTTTTTTGGTGAGCTCTTTGC
ACTTCTTTAGTTCTTTCCATCAATATCAGTTTTTTAAACTTTTAGGACTAAAAGTGATGTTTAACTTCAA
AATGTTTAAAATTTTGTTCTTCCCGACGTTCATTAAGAATACTAATACACTTTAATAATTATTTTAATAT
TTTGTTCTAAATAATGACTTTTAATTAAAAAAGATAAAATATAAAAACATCATAATAACTCACCAGAGGT
TAAGAACAAAAAAACAAATTAGATATCTGCTAATCCAATATAGTTAAATCAATCTTTCCTTGGTATAATG
GGTATATTACATATATTTCAAGGACCGACACTCCTACCAAATATCTAAAATTTACCATATTAACATAACA
TGTATATAAACGTCAAATCATAATCAGCACTAGTATATGTGTTATGTAGTATACTCTTTCTTCAACAATT
AAATACTCTCGGTAGCCAAGTTGGTTTAAGGCGCAAGACTGTAATTTATCACTACGAAATCTTGAGATCG
GGCGTTCGACTCGCCCCCGGGAGAGATGGCCGGCATGGTCCCAGCCTCCTCGCTGGCGCCGGCTGGGCAA
CACCTTCGGGTGGCGAATGGGACTCGAGACCGAAAGTGAAACGTGATTTCATGCGTCATTTTGAACATTT
TGTAAATCTTATTTAATAATGTGTGCGGCAATTCACATTTAATTTATGAATGTTTTCTTAACATCGCGGC
AACTCAAGAAACGGCAGGTTCGGATCTTAGCTACTAGAGAAAGAGGAGAAATACTAGATGCGTAAAGGCG
AAGAGCTGTTCACTGGTGTCGTCCCTATTCTGGTGGAACTGGATGGTGATGTCAACGGTCATAAGTTTTC
CGTGCGTGGCGAGGGTGAAGGTGACGCAACTAATGGTAAACTGACGCTGAAGTTCATCTGTACTACTGGT
AAACTGCCGGTTCCTTGGCCGACTCTGGTAACGACGCTGACTTATGGTGTTCAGTGCTTTGCTCGTTATC
CGGACCATATGAAGCAGCATGACTTCTTCAAGTCCGCCATGCCGGAAGGCTATGTGCAGGAACGCACGAT
TTCCTTTAAGGATGACGGCACGTACAAAACGCGTGCGGAAGTGAAATTTGAAGGCGATACCCTGGTAAAC
CGCATTGAGCTGAAAGGCATTGACTTTAAAGAGGACGGCAATATCCTGGGCCATAAGCTGGAATACAATT
TTAACAGCCACAATGTTTACATCACCGCCGATAAACAAAAAAATGGCATTAAAGCGAATTTTAAAATTCG
CCACAACGTGGAGGATGGCAGCGTGCAGCTGGCTGATCACTACCAGCAAAACACTCCAATCGGTGATGGT
CCTGTTCTGCTGCCAGACAATCACTATCTGAGCACGCAAAGCGTTCTGTCTAAAGATCCGAACGAGAAAC
GCGATCATATGGTTCTGCTGGAGTTCGTAACCGCAGCGGGCATCACGCATGGTATGGATGAACTGTACAA
ATGACCAGGCATCAAATAAAACGAAAGGCTCAGTCGAAAGACTGGGCCTTTCGTTTTATCTGTTGTTTGT
CGGTGAACGCTCTCTACTAGAGTCACACTGGCTCACCTTCGGGTGGGCCTTTCTGCGTTTATAGGTCTCC
GTTTTAGAGCTAGAAATAGCAAGTTAAAATAAGGCTAGTCCGTTATCAACTTGAAAAAGTGGCACCGAGT
CGGTGCTTTTTTTATTTTTTGTCACTATTGTTATGTAAAATGCCACCTCTGACAGTATGGAACGCAAACT
TCTGTCTAGTGGATATAGGTCTAGAGATCTGTTTAGCTTGCCTCGTCCCCGCCGGGTCACCCGGCCAGCG
ACATGGAGGCCCAGAATACCCTCCTTGACAGTCTTGACGTGCGCAGCTCAGGGGCATGATGTGACTGTCG
CCCGTACATTTAGCCCATACATCCCCATGTATAATCATTTGCATCCATACATTTTGATGGCCGCACGGCG
CGAAGCAAAAATTACGGCTCCTCGCTGCAGACCTGCGAGCAGGGAAACGCTCCCCTCACAGACGCGTTGA
ATTGTCCCCACGCCGCGCCCCTGTAGAGAAATATAAAAGGTTAGGATTTGCCACTGAGGTTCTTCTTTCA
TATACTTCCTTTTAAAATCTTGCTAGGATACAGTTCTCACATCACATCCGAACATAAACAACAATGGGTA
CTACCTTAGATGATACAGCCTACAGATACAGAACATCAGTCCCTGGTGATGCTGAAGCAATTGAGGCTTT
AGACGGTTCATTCACCACCGACACCGTCTTTAGAGTAACCGCCACCGGTGATGGATTTACCTTAAGAGAA
GTCCCAGTCGACCCTCCATTAACTAAAGTCTTTCCAGATGATGAATCTGATGACGAAAGCGACGACGGAG
AAGATGGTGACCCAGATTCAAGAACTTTCGTAGCATACGGTGATGACGGTGATTTGGCTGGTTTTGTAGT
CGTTTCTTATTCAGGTTGGAATAGAAGGTTGACCGTTGAAGATATAGAAGTCGCCCCAGAGCATAGAGGT
CATGGTGTAGGAAGAGCTTTGATGGGTTTGGCTACAGAATTTGCAAGAGAGAGAGGAGCCGGTCATTTAT
GGTTAGAAGTTACTAATGTTAACGCCCCTGCTATCCATGCTTATAGAAGAATGGGTTTCACATTATGTGG
TTTAGATACTGCTTTATATGATGGAACAGCATCTGACGGTGAACAGGCCTTGTATATGTCTATGCCTTGC
CCTTAATCAGTACTGACAATAAAAAGATTCTTGTTTTCAAGAACTTGTCATTTGTATAGTTTTTTTATAT
TGTAGTTGTTCTATTTTAATCAAATGTTAGCGTGATTTATATTTTTTTTCGCCTCGACATCATCTGCCCA
GATGCGAAGTTAAGTGCGCAGAAAGTAATATCATGCGTCAATCGTATGTGAATGCTGGTCGCTATACTGC
TGTCGATTCGATACTAACGCCGCCATCCAGTGTCGAAAACGAGCTCTCGAGAACCCTTAATCAAAAAGGA
TCTTCACCTAGATCCTTTTAAATTAAAAATGAAGTTTTAAATCAATCTAAAGTATATATGAGTAAACTTG
GTCTGACAGTTACCAATGCTTAATCAGTGAGGCACCTATCTCAGCGATCTGTCTATTTCGTTCATCCATA
GTTGCCTGACTCCCCGTCGTGTAGATAACTACGATACGGGAGGGCTTACCATCTGGCCCCAGTGCTGCAA
TGATACCGCGGGACCCACGCTCACCGGCTCCAGATTTATCAGCAATAAACCAGCCAGCCGGAAGGGCCGA
GCGCAGAAGTGGTCCTGCAACTTTATCCGCCTCCATCCAGTCTATTAATTGTTGCCGGGAAGCTAGAGTA
AGTAGTTCGCCAGTTAATAGTTTGCGCAACGTTGTTGCCATTGCTACAGGCATCGTGGTGTCACGCTCGT
CGTTTGGTATGGCTTCATTCAGCTCCGGTTCCCAACGATCAAGGCGAGTTACATGATCCCCCATGTTGTG
CAAAAAAGCGGTTAGCTCCTTCGGTCCTCCGATCGTTGTCAGAAGTAAGTTGGCCGCAGTGTTATCACTC
ATGGTTATGGCAGCACTGCATAATTCTCTTACTGTCATGCCATCCGTAAGATGCTTTTCTGTGACTGGTG
AGTACTCAACCAAGTCATTCTGAGAATAGTGTATGCGGCGACCGAGTTGCTCTTGCCCGGCGTCAATACG
GGATAATACCGCGCCACATAGCAGAACTTTAAAAGTGCTCATCATTGGAAAACGTTCTTCGGGGCGAAAA
CTCTCAAGGATCTTACCGCTGTTGAGATCCAGTTCGATGTAACCCACTCGTGCACCCAACTGATCTTCAG
CATCTTTTACTTTCACCAGCGTTTCTGGGTGAGCAAAAACAGGAAGGCAAAATGCCGCAAAAAAGGGAAT
AAGGGCGACACGGAAATGTTGAATACTCATACTCTTCCTTTTTCAATATTATTGAAGCATTTATCAGGGT
TATTGTCTCATGAGCGGATACATATTTGAATGTATTTAGAAAAATAAACAAATAGGGGTTCGTCGACAGT
CGAACAAGAAGCAGGCAAAGTTTAGAGCACTGCCCCTCCGCACTCAAAAAAGAAAAAACTAGGAGGAAAA
TAAAATTCTCAACCACACAAACACATAAACACATACAAACACAAATACAAGCTTATTTACTTGACATCGC
GCGATCTTCCACTATTCAGCGCCGTCCGCCCTCTCTCGTGTTTTTTGTTTACGCGACAACTATGCGAAAT
CCGGAGCAACGGGCAACCGTTTGGGGAAAGACCACACCCACGCGCGATCGCCATGGCAACGAGGTCGCAC
ACGCCCCACACCCAGACCTCCCTGCGAGCGGGCATGGGTACAATGTCCCCGTTGCCACAGACACCACTTC
GTAGCACAGCGCAGAGCGTAGCGTGTTGTTGCTGCTGACAAAAGAAAATTTTTCTTAGCAAAGCAAAGGA
GGGGAAGCACGGGCAGATAGCACCGTACCATACCCTTGGAAACTCGAAATGAACGAAGCAGGAAATGAGA
GAATGAGAGTTTTGTAGGTATATATAGCGGTAGTGTTTGCGCGTTACCATCATCTTCTGGATCTATCTAT
TGTTCTTTTCCTCATCACTTTCCCCTTTTTCGCTCTTCTTCTTGTCTTTTATTTCTTTCTTTTTTTTAAT
TGTTCCCTCGATTGGCTATCTACCAAAGAATCCAAACTTAATACACGTATTTATTTGTCCAATTACCATG
GATAAGAAATACTCAATAGGCTTAGATATCGGCACAAATAGCGTCGGATGGGCGGTGATCACTGATGAAT
ATAAGGTTCCGTCTAAAAAGTTCAAGGTTCTGGGAAATACAGACCGCCACAGTATCAAAAAAAATCTTAT
AGGGGCTCTTTTATTTGACAGTGGAGAGACAGCGGAAGCGACTCGACTCAAACGGACAGCTCGTAGAAGG
TATACACGTCGGAAGAATCGTATTTGTTATCTACAGGAGATTTTTTCAAATGAGATGGCGAAAGTAGATG
ATAGTTTCTTTCATCGACTTGAAGAGTCTTTTTTGGTGGAAGAAGACAAGAAGCATGAACGTCATCCTAT
TTTTGGAAATATAGTAGATGAAGTTGCTTATCATGAGAAATATCCAACTATCTATCATCTGCGAAAAAAA
TTGGTAGATTCTACTGATAAAGCGGATTTGCGCTTAATCTATTTGGCCTTAGCGCATATGATTAAGTTTC
GTGGTCATTTTTTGATTGAGGGAGATTTAAATCCTGATAATAGTGATGTGGACAAACTATTTATCCAGTT
GGTACAAACCTACAATCAATTATTTGAAGAAAACCCTATTAACGCAAGTGGAGTAGATGCTAAAGCGATT
CTTTCTGCACGATTGAGTAAATCAAGACGATTAGAAAATCTCATTGCTCAGCTCCCCGGTGAGAAGAAAA
ATGGCTTATTTGGGAATCTCATTGCTTTGTCATTGGGTTTGACCCCTAATTTTAAATCAAATTTTGATTT
GGCAGAAGATGCTAAATTACAGCTTTCAAAAGATACTTACGATGATGATTTAGATAATTTATTGGCGCAA
ATTGGAGATCAATATGCTGATTTGTTTTTGGCAGCTAAGAATTTATCAGATGCTATTTTACTTTCAGATA
TCCTAAGAGTAAATACTGAAATAACTAAGGCTCCCCTATCAGCTTCAATGATTAAACGCTACGATGAACA
TCATCAAGACTTGACTCTTTTAAAAGCTTTAGTTCGACAACAACTTCCAGAAAAGTATAAAGAAATCTTT
TTTGATCAATCAAAAAACGGATATGCAGGTTATATTGATGGGGGAGCTAGCCAAGAAGAATTTTATAAAT
TTATCAAACCAATTTTAGAAAAAATGGATGGTACTGAGGAATTATTGGTGAAACTAAATCGTGAAGATTT
GCTGCGCAAGCAACGGACCTTTGACAACGGCTCTATTCCCCATCAAATTCACTTGGGTGAGCTGCATGCT
ATTTTGAGAAGACAAGAAGACTTTTATCCATTTTTAAAAGACAATCGTGAGAAGATTGAAAAAATCTTGA
CTTTTCGAATTCCTTATTATGTTGGTCCATTGGCGCGTGGCAATAGTCGTTTTGCATGGATGACTCGGAA
GTCTGAAGAAACAATTACCCCATGGAATTTTGAAGAAGTTGTCGATAAAGGTGCTTCAGCTCAATCATTT
ATTGAACGCATGACAAACTTTGATAAAAATCTTCCAAATGAAAAAGTACTACCAAAACATAGTTTGCTTT
ATGAGTATTTTACGGTTTATAACGAATTGACAAAGGTCAAATATGTTACTGAAGGAATGCGAAAACCAGC
ATTTCTTTCAGGTGAACAGAAGAAAGCCATTGTTGATTTACTCTTCAAAACAAATCGAAAAGTAACCGTT
AAGCAATTAAAAGAAGATTATTTCAAAAAAATAGAATGTTTTGATAGTGTTGAAATTTCAGGAGTTGAAG
ATAGATTTAATGCTTCATTAGGTACCTACCATGATTTGCTAAAAATTATTAAAGATAAAGATTTTTTGGA
TAATGAAGAAAATGAAGATATCTTAGAGGATATTGTTTTAACATTGACCTTATTTGAAGATAGGGAGATG
ATTGAGGAAAGACTTAAAACATATGCTCACCTCTTTGATGATAAGGTGATGAAACAGCTTAAACGTCGCC
GTTATACTGGTTGGGGACGTTTGTCTCGAAAATTGATTAATGGTATTAGGGATAAGCAATCTGGCAAAAC
AATATTAGATTTTTTGAAATCAGATGGTTTTGCCAATCGCAATTTTATGCAGCTGATCCATGATGATAGT
TTGACATTTAAAGAAGACATTCAAAAAGCACAAGTGTCTGGACAAGGCGATAGTTTACATGAACATATTG
CAAATTTAGCTGGTAGCCCTGCTATTAAAAAAGGTATTTTACAGACTGTAAAAGTTGTTGATGAATTGGT
CAAAGTAATGGGGCGGCATAAGCCAGAAAATATCGTTATTGAAATGGCACGTGAAAATCAGACAACTCAA
AAGGGCCAGAAAAATTCGCGAGAGCGTATGAAACGAATCGAAGAAGGTATCAAAGAATTAGGAAGTCAGA
TTCTTAAAGAGCATCCTGTTGAAAATACTCAATTGCAAAATGAAAAGCTCTATCTCTATTATCTCCAAAA
TGGAAGAGACATGTATGTGGACCAAGAATTAGATATTAATCGTTTAAGTGATTATGATGTCGATCACATT
GTTCCACAAAGTTTCCTTAAAGACGATTCAATAGACAATAAGGTCTTAACGCGTTCTGATAAAAATCGTG
GTAAATCGGATAACGTTCCAAGTGAAGAAGTAGTCAAAAAGATGAAAAACTATTGGAGACAACTTCTAAA
CGCCAAGTTAATCACTCAACGTAAGTTTGATAATTTAACGAAAGCTGAACGTGGAGGTTTGAGTGAACTT
GATAAAGCTGGTTTTATCAAACGCCAATTGGTTGAAACTCGCCAAATCACTAAGCATGTGGCACAAATTT
TGGATAGTCGCATGAATACTAAATACGATGAAAATGATAAACTTATTCGAGAGGTTAAAGTGATTACCTT
AAAATCTAAATTAGTTTCTGACTTCCGAAAAGATTTCCAATTCTATAAAGTACGTGAGATTAACAATTAC
CATCATGCCCATGATGCGTATCTAAATGCCGTCGTTGGAACTGCTTTGATTAAGAAATATCCAAAACTTG
AATCGGAGTTTGTCTATGGTGATTATAAAGTTTATGATGTTCGTAAAATGATTGCTAAGTCTGAGCAAGA
AATAGGCAAAGCAACCGCAAAATATTTCTTTTACTCTAATATCATGAACTTCTTCAAAACAGAAATTACA
CTTGCAAATGGAGAGATTCGCAAACGCCCTCTAATCGAAACTAATGGGGAAACTGGAGAAATTGTCTGGG
ATAAAGGGCGAGATTTTGCCACAGTGCGCAAAGTATTGTCCATGCCCCAAGTCAATATTGTCAAGAAAAC
AGAAGTACAGACAGGCGGATTCTCCAAGGAGTCAATTTTACCAAAAAGAAATTCGGACAAGCTTATTGCT
CGTAAAAAAGACTGGGATCCAAAAAAATATGGTGGTTTTGATAGTCCAACGGTAGCTTATTCAGTCCTAG
TGGTTGCTAAGGTGGAAAAAGGGAAATCGAAGAAGTTAAAATCCGTTAAAGAGTTACTAGGGATCACAAT
TATGGAAAGAAGTTCCTTTGAAAAAAATCCGATTGACTTTTTAGAAGCTAAAGGATATAAGGAAGTTAAA
AAAGACTTAATCATTAAACTACCTAAATATAGTCTTTTTGAGTTAGAAAACGGTCGTAAACGGATGCTGG
CTAGTGCCGGAGAATTACAAAAAGGAAATGAGCTGGCTCTGCCAAGCAAATATGTGAATTTTTTATATTT
AGCTAGTCATTATGAAAAGTTGAAGGGTAGTCCAGAAGATAACGAACAAAAACAATTGTTTGTGGAGCAG
CATAAGCATTATTTAGATGAGATTATTGAGCAAATCAGTGAATTTTCTAAGCGTGTTATTTTAGCAGATG
CCAATTTAGATAAAGTTCTTAGTGCATATAACAAACATAGAGACAAACCAATACGTGAACAAGCAGAAAA
TATTATTCATTTATTTACGTTGACGAATCTTGGAGCTCCCGCTGCTTTTAAATATTTTGATACAACAATT
GATCGTAAACGATATACGTCTACAAAAGAAGTTTTAGATGCCACTCTTATCCATCAATCCATCACTGGTC
TTTATGAAACACGCATTGATTTGAGTCAGCTAGGAGGTGACGGTGGAGGGCCAAAAAAGAAAAGAAAAGT
TGAAGATGCTTCTGCTCATCATCACCATCACCATCACCATTAAATCCGCTCTAACCGAAAAGGAAGGAGT
TAGACAACCTGAAGTCTAGGTCCCTATTTATTTTTTTATAGTTATGTTAGTATTAAGAACGTTATTTATA
TTTCAAATTTTTCTTTTTTTTCTGTACAGACGCGTGTACGCATGTAACATTATACTGAAAACCTTGCTTG
AGAAGGTTTTGGGACGCTCGAAGTGAGCAAAAGGCCAGCAAAAGGCCAGGAACCGTAAAAAGGCCGCGTT
GCTGGCGTTTTTCCATAGGCTCCGCCCCCCTGACGAGCATCACAAAAATCGACGCTCAAGTCAGAGGTGG
CGAAACCCGACAGGACTATAAAGATACCAGGCGTTTCCCCCTGGAAGCTCCCTCGTGCGCTCTCCTGTTC
CGACCCTGCCGCTTACCGGATACCTGTCCGCCTTTCTCCCTTCGGGAAGCGTGGCGCTTTCTCATAGCTC
ACGCTGTAGGTATCTCAGTTCGGTGTAGGTCGTTCGCTCCAAGCTGGGCTGTGTGCACGAACCCCCCGTT
CAGCCCGACCGCTGCGCCTTATCCGGTAACTATCGTCTTGAGTCCAACCCGGTAAGACACGACTTATCGC
CACTGGCAGCAGCCACTGGTAACAGGATTAGCAGAGCGAGGTATGTAGGCGGTGCTACAGAGTTCTTGAA
GTGGTGGCCTAACTACGGCTACACTAGAAGAACAGTATTTGGTATCTGCGCTCTGCTGAAGCCAGTTACC
TTCGGAAAAAGAGTTGGTAGCTCTTGATCCGGCAAACAAACCACCGCTGGTAGCGGTGGTTTTTTTGTTT
GCAAGCAGCAGATTACGCGCAGAAAAAAAGGATCTCAAGAAGATCCTTTGATCTTTTCTACACTAGT
Features (pLannotate 1.2.2; 15 found; start..end, strand, type, name):
    495..583     +  ncRNA          tRNA: Accession: RF00005 - tRNA
    828..1541    +  CDS            superfolder GFP: GFP variant that folds robustly even when fused to poorly folded proteins (Pédelacq et al., 2006)
   1553..1624    +  terminator     rrnB T1 terminator: transcription terminator T1 from the E. coli rrnB gene
   1640..1667    +  terminator     T7Te terminator: phage T7 early transcription terminator
   1681..1756    +  misc_RNA       gRNA scaffold: guide RNA scaffold for the Streptococcus pyogenes CRISPR/Cas9 system
   1890..2232    +  promoter       TEF promoter: Ashbya gossypii TEF promoter
   2228..2803    +  CDS            sta: STA_STRLA - Experimental evidence at protein level: Swiss-Prot protein existence level 1. Involved in resistance to streptothricin, a broad-spectrum antibiotic produced by streptomycetes. Detoxifies streptothricin via acetylation of the beta amino group of the first beta-lysyl moiety of streptothricin. From Streptomyces lavendulae.
   2812..3009    +  terminator     TEF terminator: Ashbya gossypii TEF terminator
   3160..4020    -  CDS            AmpR: β-lactamase; bla; confers resistance to ampicillin, carbenicillin, and related antibiotics
   4021..4112    -  promoter       AmpR promoter: bla
   4260..4673    -  CDS            YJC7_YEAST: Protein predicted: Swiss-Prot protein existence level 4. From Saccharomyces cerevisiae (strain ATCC 204508 / S288c) (Baker's yeast).
   4828..8931    +  CDS            cas9: CAS9_STRP1 - Also known as csn1 From Streptococcus pyogenes serotype M1.
   8980..9000    +  CDS            7xHis: 6xHis affinity tag
   9004..9193    +  terminator     CYC1 terminator: S. cerevisiae CYC1; transcription terminator for CYC1
   9250..9838    -  rep_origin     ori: high-copy-number ColE1/pMB1/pBR322/pUC origin of replication
