[The description below was written by a language model from this plasmid's Addgene catalogue record and pLannotate feature annotations shown in this document.]
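Description:
pMTKM01 is an empty-backbone yeast CRISPR/Cas9 plasmid of about 9.9 kb, derived from pBBK05 and built as part of a synthetic biology toolkit; the associated work concerns engineering of Kluyveromyces marxianus. In E. coli it is maintained at high copy through a ColE1/pUC-type origin and selected with ampicillin via the β-lactamase gene. According to the depositor, the yeast replication origin of the parent plasmid was replaced with an optimised pan-yeast autonomously replicating sequence (panARS(OPT)), intended to support episomal replication across diverse yeast species. This element is not annotated in the feature table. Yeast selection uses nourseothricin, conferred by a streptothricin acetyltransferase gene placed between the Ashbya gossypii TEF promoter and terminator.

The plasmid carries two functional CRISPR modules. The first is the Streptococcus pyogenes Cas9 coding sequence followed by a polyhistidine tag and the CYC1 terminator. Its promoter is not identified in the annotation, although a fragment matching a predicted S. cerevisiae open reading frame lies just upstream and may reflect yeast promoter-region sequence. The second is a guide RNA cassette in which a tRNA (tyrosine, per the "Tyr" in the recorded purpose) sits upstream of the guide position, an arrangement commonly used to drive and process guide transcripts in yeast. Between the tRNA and the SpCas9 gRNA scaffold is a superfolder GFP dropout with bacterial terminators (rrnB T1 and T7Te). BsaI Golden Gate cloning replaces this GFP cassette with a chosen spacer, so correct clones appear as non-fluorescent E. coli colonies. The resulting single plasmid delivers both Cas9 and a user-defined guide for genome editing in yeast.
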