Addgene plasmid #233473: pMTKM01
Purpose: (Empty Backbone) SpCAS9-Tyr-[gRNA: BsaI GFP dropout] with pan(OPT)ARS replication origin and Nat selection.
Depositing lab: Vincent Martin. Depositing organization: Concordia University. Publication: Sequencing of a Dairy Isolate Unlocks Kluyveromyces marxianus as a Host for Lactose Valorization. Thornbury M, Knoops A, Summerby-Murray I, Dhaliwal J, Johnson S, Utomo JC, Joshi J, Narcross L, Remondetto G, Pouliot M, Whiteway M, Martin VJJ. ACS Synth Biol. 2025 Jul 8. doi: 10.1021/acssynbio.5c00096. PubMed 40629255.
Backbone
  Vector backbone: pBBK05
  Backbone manufacturer: Vincent Martin, Addgene plasmid #178989
  Vector type: Yeast Expression, CRISPR, Synthetic Biology
  Selectable markers: Nourseothricin
Growth in bacteria
  Bacterial resistance: Ampicillin, 100 μg/mL
  Growth temperature: 37°C
  Growth strain: DH5alpha
  Copy number: High Copy
Gene/Insert
  Gene/Insert name: None
Terms and licenses: Academic/Nonprofit Terms; Industry Terms: Not Available to Industry
Depositor comments: The origin of replication from the original backbone was replaced with a pan-yeast autonomously replicating sequence (ARS) from PMID: 24205893. Please visit https://doi.org/10.1101/2025.02.03.636257 for bioRxiv preprint.
How to cite: pMTKM01 was a gift from Vincent Martin (Addgene plasmid # 233473 ; http://n2t.net/addgene:233473 ; RRID:Addgene_233473)
